>Addgene plasmid #79801 | pTag-BFP-C-h-Rab5a-c-Myc | depositor full sequence | sequence record 149412 | Full Sequence
TAGTTATTAATAGTAATCAATTACGGGGTCATTAGTTCATAGCCCATATATGGAGTTCCGCGTTACATAA
CTTACGGTAAATGGCCCGCCTGGCTGACCGCCCAACGACCCCCGCCCATTGACGTCAATAATGACGTATG
TTCCCATAGTAACGCCAATAGGGACTTTCCATTGACGTCAATGGGTGGAGTATTTACGGTAAACTGCCCA
CTTGGCAGTACATCAAGTGTATCATATGCCAAGTACGCCCCCTATTGACGTCAATGACGGTAAATGGCCC
GCCTGGCATTATGCCCAGTACATGACCTTATGGGACTTTCCTACTTGGCAGTACATCTACGTATTAGTCA
TCGCTATTACCATGGTGATGCGGTTTTGGCAGTACATCAATGGGCGTGGATAGCGGTTTGACTCACGGGG
ATTTCCAAGTCTCCACCCCATTGACGTCAATGGGAGTTTGTTTTGGCACCAAAATCAACGGGACTTTCCA
AAATGTCGTAACAACTCCGCCCCATTGACGCAAATGGGCGGTAGGCGTGTACGGTGGGAGGTCTATATAA
GCAGAGCTGGTTTAGTGAACCGTCAGATCCGCTAGCGGTCGCCACCATGAGCGAGCTGATTAAGGAGAAC
ATGCACATGAAGCTGTACATGGAGGGCACCGTGGACAACCATCACTTCAAGTGCACATCCGAGGGCGAAG
GCAAGCCCTACGAGGGCACCCAGACCATGAGAATCAAGGTGGTCGAGGGCGGCCCTCTCCCCTTCGCCTT
CGACATCCTGGCTACTAGCTTCCTCTACGGCAGCAAGACCTTCATCAACCACACCCAGGGCATCCCCGAC
TTCTTCAAGCAGTCCTTCCCTGAGGGCTTCACATGGGAGAGAGTCACCACATACGAAGACGGGGGCGTGC
TGACCGCTACCCAGGACACCAGCCTCCAGGACGGCTGCCTCATCTACAACGTCAAGATCAGAGGGGTGAA
CTTCACATCCAACGGCCCTGTGATGCAGAAGAAAACACTCGGCTGGGAGGCCTTCACCGAGACGCTGTAC
CCCGCTGACGGCGGCCTGGAAGGCAGAAACGACATGGCCCTGAAGCTCGTGGGCGGGAGCCATCTGATCG
CAAACATCAAGACCACATATAGATCCAAGAAACCCGCTAAGAACCTCAAGATGCCTGGCGTCTACTATGT
GGACTACAGACTGGAAAGAATCAAGGAGGCCAACAACGAGACCTACGTCGAGCAGCACGAGGTGGCAGTG
GCCAGATACTGCGACCTCCCTAGCAAACTGGGGCACAAGCTTAATTCCGGACTCAGATCTCGAGCTCAAA
TGGCTAGTCGAGGCGCAACAAGACCCAACGGGCCAAATACTGGAAATAAAATATGCCAGTTCAAACTAGT
ACTTCTGGGAGAGTCCGCTGTTGGCAAATCAAGCCTAGTGCTTCGTTTTGTGAAAGGCCAATTTCATGAA
TTTCAAGAGAGTACCATTGGGGCTGCTTTTCTAACCCAAACTGTATGTCTTGATGACACTACAGTAAAGT
TTGAAATATGGGATACAGCTGGTCAAGAACGATACCATAGCCTAGCACCAATGTACTACAGAGGAGCACA
AGCAGCCATAGTTGTATATGATATCACAAATGAGGAGTCCTTTGCAAGAGCAAAAAATTGGGTTAAAGAA
CTTCAGAGGCAAGCAAGTCCTAACATTGTAATAGCTTTATCGGGAAACAAGGCCGACCTAGCAAATAAAA
GAGCAGTAGATTTCCAGGAAGCACAGTCCTATGCAGATGACAATAGTTTATTATTCATGGAGACATCCGC
TAAAACATCAATGAATGTAAATGAAATATTCATGGCAATAGCTAAAAAATTGCCAAAGAATGAACCACAA
AATCCAGGAGCAAATTCTGCCAGAGGAAGAGGAGTAGACCTTACCGAACCCACACAACCAACCAGGAATC
AGTGTTGTAGTAACACGCGTACGCGGCCGCTCGAGCAGAAACTCATCTCAGAAGAGGATCTGTAAGGATC
CACCGGATCTAGATAACTGATCATAATCAGCCATACCACATTTGTAGAGGTTTTACTTGCTTTAAAAAAC
CTCCCACACCTCCCCCTGAACCTGAAACATAAAATGAATGCAATTGTTGTTGTTAACTTGTTTATTGCAG
CTTATAATGGTTACAAATAAAGCAATAGCATCACAAATTTCACAAATAAAGCATTTTTTTCACTGCATTC
TAGTTGTGGTTTGTCCAAACTCATCAATGTATCTTAACGCGTAAATTGTAAGCGTTAATATTTTGTTAAA
ATTCGCGTTAAATTTTTGTTAAATCAGCTCATTTTTTAACCAATAGGCCGAAATCGGCAAAATCCCTTAT
AAATCAAAAGAATAGACCGAGATAGGGT
[37 nt withheld, positions 2409-2445]
AAAGAACGTGGACTCCAACGTCAAAGG
[49 nt withheld, positions 2473-2521]
T
[91 nt withheld, positions 2523-2613]
G
[124 nt withheld, positions 2615-2738]
CAGGTGGCACTTTTCGGGGAAATGTGCGCGGAACCCCTATTTGTTTATTTTTCTAAATACATTCAAATAT
GTATCCGCTCATGAGACAATAACCCTGATAAATGCTTCAATAATATTGAAAAAGGAAGAGTCCTGAGGCG
GAAAGAACCAGCTGTGGAATGTGTGTCAGTTAGGGTGTGGAAAGTCCCCAGGCTCCCCAGCAGGCAGAAG
TATGCAAAGCATGCATCTCAATTAGTCAGCAACCAGGTGTGGAAAGTCCCCAGGCTCCCCAGCAGGCAGA
AGTATGCAAAGCATGCATCTCAATTAGTCAGCAACCATAGTCCCGCCCCTAACTCCGCCCATCCCGCCCC
TAACTCCGCCCAGTTCCGCCCATTCTCCGCCCCATGGCTGACTAATTTTTTTTATTTATGCAGAGGCCGA
GGCCGCCTCGGCCTCTGAGCTATTCCAGAAGTAGTGAGGAGGCTTTTTTGGAGGCCTAGGCTTTTGCAAA
GATCGATCAAGAGACAGGATGAGGATCGTTTCGCATGATTGAACAAGATGGATTGCACGCAGGTTCTCCG
GCCGCTTGGGTGGAGAGGCTATTCGGCTATGACTGGGCACAACAGACAATCGGCTGCTCTGATGCCGCCG
TGTTCCGGCTGTCAGCGCAGGGGCGCCCGGTTCTTTTTGTCAAGACCGACCTGTCCGGTGCCCTGAATGA
ACTGCAAGACGAGGCAGCGCGGCTATCGTGGCTGGCCACGACGGGCGTTCCTTGCGCAGCTGTGCTCGAC
GTTGTCACTGAAGCGGGAAGGGACTGGCTGCTATTGGGCGAAGTGCCGGGGCAGGATCTCCTGTCATCTC
ACCTTGCTCCTGCCGAGAAAGTATCCATCATGGCTGATGCAATGCGGCGGCTGCATACGCTTGATCCGGC
TACCTGCCCATTCGACCACCAAGCGAAACATCGCATCGAGCGAGCACGTACTCGGATGGAAGCCGGTCTT
GTCGATCAGGATGATCTGGACGAAGAGCATCAGGGGCTCGCGCCAGCCGAACTGTTCGCCAGGCTCAAGG
CGAGCATGCCCGACGGCGAGGATCTCGTCGTGACCCATGGCGATGCCTGCTTGCCGAATATCATGGTGGA
AAATGGCCGCTTTTCTGGATTCATCGACTGTGGCCGGCTGGGTGTGGCGGACCGCTATCAGGACATAGCG
TTGGCTACCCGTGATATTGCTGAAGAGCTTGGCGGCGAATGGGCTGACCGCTTCCTCGTGCTTTACGGTA
TCGCCGCTCCCGATTCGCAGCGCATCGCCTTCTATCGCCTTCTTGACGAGTTCTTCTGAGCGGGACTCTG
GGGTTCGAAATGACCGACCAAGCGACGCCCAACCTGCCATCACGAGATTTCGATTCCACCGCCGCCTTCT
ATGAAAGGTTGGGCTTCGGAATCGTTTTCCGGGACGCCGGCTGGATGATCCTCCAGCGCGGGGATCTCAT
GCTGGAGTTCTTCGCCCACCCTAGGGGGAGGCTAACTGAAACACGGAAGGAGACAATACCGGAAGGAACC
CGCGCTATGACGGCAATAAAAAGACAGAATAAAACGCACGGTGTTGGGTCGTTTGTTCATAAACGCGGGG
TTCGGTCCCAGGGCTGGCACTCTGTCGATACCCCACCGAGACCCCATTGGGGCCAATACGCCCGCGTTTC
TTCCTTTTCCCCACCCCACCCCCCAAGTTCGGGTGAAGGCCCAGGGCTCGCAGCCAACGTCGGGGCGGCA
GGCCCTGCCATAGCCTCAGGTTACTCATATATACTTTAGATTGATTTAAAACTTCATTTTTAATTTAAAA
GGATCTAGGTGAAGATCCTTTTTGATAATCTCATGACCAAAATCCCTTAACGTGAGTTTTCGTTCCACTG
AGCGTCAGACCCCGTAGAAAAGATCAAAGGATCTTCTTGAGATCCTTTTTTTCTGCGCGTAATCTGCTGC
TTGCAAACAAAAAAACCACCGCTACCAGCGGTGGTTTGTTTGCCGGATCAAGAGCTACCAACTCTTTTTC
CGAAGGTAACTGGCTTCAGCAGAGCGCAGATACCAAATACTGTCCTTCTAGTGTAGCCGTAGTTAGGCCA
CCACTTCAAGAACTCTGTAGCACCGCCTACATACCTCGCTCTGCTAATCCTGTTACCAGTGGCTGCTGCC
AGTGGCGATAAGTCGTGTCTTACCGGGTTGGACTCAAGACGATAGTTACCGGATAAGGCGCAGCGGTCGG
GCTGAACGGGGGGTTCGTGCACACAGCCCAGCTTGGAGCGAACGACCTACACCGAACTGAGATACCTACA
GCGTGAGCTATGAGAAAGCGCCACGCTTCCCGAAGGGAGAAAGGCGGACAGGTATCCGGTAAGCGGCAGG
GTCGGAACAGGAGAGCGCACGAGGGAGCTTCCAGGGGGAAACGCCTGGTATCTTTATAGTCCTGTCGGGT
TTCGCCACCTCTGACTTGAGCGTCGATTTTTGTGATGCTCGTCAGGGGGGCGGAGCCTATGGAAAAACGC
CAGCAACGCGGCCTTTTTACGGTTCCTGGCCTTTTGCTGGCCTTTTGCTCACATGTTCTTTCCTGCGTTA
TCCCCTGATTCTGTGGATAACCGTATTACCGCCATGCAT
Features (pLannotate 1.2.2; 15 found; start..end, strand, type, name):
     61..364     +  enhancer       CMV enhancer: human cytomegalovirus immediate early enhancer
    365..568     +  promoter       CMV promoter: human cytomegalovirus (CMV) immediate early promoter
    607..1305    +  CDS            TagBFP: TagBFP is a basic (constitutively fluorescent) blue fluorescent protein published in 2008, derived from Entacmaea quadricolor. It is reported to be a very rapidly-maturing monomer with very low acid sensitivity.
   1306..1329    +  misc_feature   MCS (fragment): multiple cloning site
   1330..1974    +  CDS            RAB5A: RAB5A_HUMAN - Also known as RAB5. Experimental evidence at protein level: Swiss-Prot protein existence level 1. Small GTPase which cycles between active GTP-bound and inactive GDP-bound states. In its active state, binds to a variety of effector proteins to regulate cellular responses such as of intracellular membrane trafficking, from the formation of transport vesicles to their fusion with membranes. Active GTP-bound form is able to recruit to membranes different sets of downstream effectors directly responsible for vesicle formation, movement, tethering and fusion. RAB5A is required for the
   2048..2132    +  CDS            large T antigen (fragment): large T antigen from SV40 (simian virus 40)
   2155..2276    +  polyA_signal   SV40 poly(A) signal: SV40 polyadenylation signal
   2310..2738    -  rep_origin     f1 ori (sequence partly withheld): f1 bacteriophage origin of replication; arrow indicates direction of (+) strand synthesis
   2765..2869    +  promoter       AmpR promoter: bla
   2871..3228    +  promoter       SV40 promoter: SV40 enhancer and early promoter
   3263..4057    +  CDS            NeoR/KanR: aminoglycoside phosphotransferase from Tn5; aph(3')-II (or nptII); confers resistance to neomycin, kanamycin, and G418 (Geneticin®)
   4078..4230    +  CDS            ble (fragment): BLE_KLEPN - Experimental evidence at protein level: Swiss-Prot protein existence level 1. Binding protein with a strong affinity to the bleomycin family of antibiotics. Binds to CL990; an antimitotic-antibiotic compound. From Klebsiella pneumoniae.
   4289..4336    +  polyA_signal   HSV TK poly(A) signal: herpes simplex virus thymidine kinase polyadenylation signal (Cole and Stacy, 1985)
   4427..4443    -  polyA_signal   bGH poly(A) signal (fragment): bovine growth hormone polyadenylation signal
   4665..5253    +  rep_origin     ori: high-copy-number ColE1/pMB1/pBR322/pUC origin of replication
