[The description below was written by a language model from this plasmid's Addgene catalogue record and pLannotate feature annotations shown in this document.]
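Description:
pTag-BFP-C-h-Rab5a-c-Myc is a 5.4 kb mammalian expression plasmid built on the commercial pTagBFP-C backbone. It produces human Rab5a, a small GTPase found on early endosomal membranes, labelled with a blue fluorescent protein. The CMV immediate early enhancer and promoter drive a single open reading frame. In it, TagBFP, a fast-maturing monomeric blue protein derived from Entacmaea quadricolor, is joined through a short remnant of the multiple cloning site to the N-terminus of the RAB5A coding sequence. An SV40 polyadenylation signal terminates the transcript. The catalogue entry also lists a myc epitope at the C-terminal end of the insert. The feature table does not annotate a myc tag, so its presence and exact position relative to the Rab5a stop codon cannot be confirmed from the annotation alone. The restriction sites used for cloning are not recorded.

In bacteria the plasmid replicates from a high-copy ColE1/pUC-type origin, and it also carries an f1 phage origin for single-stranded DNA production. Selection relies on a dual-purpose NeoR/KanR cassette encoding the Tn5 aminoglycoside phosphotransferase. A bacterial bla-type promoter gives kanamycin resistance in E. coli. The SV40 enhancer/early promoter, paired with an HSV TK polyadenylation signal, allows G418 selection of transfected mammalian cells. The short large T antigen, ble and bGH poly(A) fragments in the annotation appear to be backbone remnants rather than functional elements.

The construct is used as a blue fluorescent marker of early endosomes in transfected mammalian cells. It allows live or fixed-cell imaging of endosomal trafficking and colocalisation with cargo labelled in other colours. The associated study used it in this way to examine insulin receptor trafficking in pancreatic beta-cells.
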