Addgene plasmid #79801: pTag-BFP-C-h-Rab5a-c-Myc
Purpose: Express TagBFP labeled human Rab5a (GTPase located on early endosomal membranes).
Depositing lab: James Johnson. Publication: Inter-domain tagging implicates caveolin-1 in insulin receptor trafficking and Erk signaling bias in pancreatic beta-cells. Boothe T, Lim GE, Cen H, Skovso S, Piske M, Li SN, Nabi IR, Gilon P, Johnson JD. Mol Metab. 2016 Feb 10;5(5):366-78. doi: 10.1016/j.molmet.2016.01.009. eCollection 2016 May. S2212-8778(16)00021-1 PubMed 27110488.
Backbone
  Vector backbone: pTagBFP-C vector
  Backbone manufacturer: Evrogen
  Vector type: Mammalian Expression
Growth in bacteria
  Bacterial resistance: Kanamycin, 50 μg/mL
  Growth temperature: 37°C
  Growth strain: DH5alpha
  Copy number: Unknown
Gene/Insert
  Gene/Insert name: Rab5a
  Species: H. sapiens (human)
  Entrez Gene: RAB5A (a.k.a. RAB5)
  Promoter: CMV
  Tag / fusion protein: TagBFP (N terminal on backbone); myc (C terminal on insert)
  Cloning method: Restriction Enzyme; 5′ cloning site unknown (unknown if destroyed); 3′ cloning site unknown (unknown if destroyed)
  Sequencing primers: 5′ BFP-F (CCTTCACCGAGACGCTGTA); 3′ SV40pA-R
Terms and licenses: Academic/Nonprofit Terms; Industry Terms
How to cite: pTag-BFP-C-h-Rab5a-c-Myc was a gift from James Johnson (Addgene plasmid # 79801 ; http://n2t.net/addgene:79801 ; RRID:Addgene_79801)
