>Addgene plasmid #79801 | pTag-BFP-C-h-Rab5a-c-Myc | addgene partial sequence | sequence record 153630 | CMV-F 5'-CGCAAATGGGCGGTAGGCGTG-3'
GAGCTGGTTTAGTGAACCGTCAGATCCGCTAGCGGTCGCCACCATGAGCGAGCTGATTAAGGAGAACATG
CACATGAAGCTGTACATGGAGGGCACCGTGGACAACCATCACTTCAAGTGCACATCCGAGGGCGAAGGCA
AGCCCTACGAGGGCACCCAGACCATGAGAATCAAGGTGGTCGAGGGCGGCCCTCTCCCCTTCGCCTTCGA
CATCCTGGCTACTAGCTTCCTCTACGGCAGCAAGACCTTCATCAACCACACCCAGGGCATCCCCGACTTC
TTCAAGCAGTCCTTCCCTGAGGGCTTCACATGGGAGAGAGTCACCACATACGAAGACGGGGGCGTGCTGA
CCGCTACCCAGGACACCAGCCTCCAGGACGGCTGCCTCATCTACAACGTCAAGATCAGAGGGGTGAACTT
CACATCCAACGGCCCTGTGATGCAGAAGAAAACACTCGGCTGGGAGGCCTTCACCGAGACGCTGTACCCC
GCTGACGGCGGCCTGGAAGGCAGAAACGACATGGCCCTGAAGCTCGTGGGCGGGAGCCATCTGATCGCAA
ACATCAAGACCACATATAGATCCAAGAAACCCGCTAAGAACCTCAAGATGCCTGGCGTCTACTATGTGGA
CTACAGACTGGAAAGAATCAAGGAGGCCAACAACGAGACCTACGTCGAGCAGCACGAGGTGGCAGTGGCC
AGATACTGCGACCTCCCTAGCAAACTGGGGCACAAGCTTAATTCCGGACTCAGATCTCGAGCTCAAATGG
CTAGTCGAGGCGCAACAAGACCCAACGGGCCAAATACTGGAAATAAAATATGCCAGTTCAAACTAGTACT
TCTGG
