>Addgene plasmid #79801 | pTag-BFP-C-h-Rab5a-c-Myc | addgene partial sequence | sequence record 153631 | SV40pA-R 5'-GAAATTTGTGATGCTATTGC-3'
ACAAGTTAACAACAACAATTGCATTCATTTTATGTTTCAGGTTCAGGGGGAGGTGTGGGAGGTTTTTTAA
AGCAAGTAAAACCTCTACAAATGTGGTATGGCTGATTATGATCAGTTATCTAGATCCGGTGGATCCTTAC
AGATCCTCTTCTGAGATGAGTTTCTGCTCGAGCGGCCGCGTACGCGTGTTACTACAACACTGATTCCTGG
TTGGTTGTGTGGGTTCGGTAAGGTCTACTCCTCTTCCTCTGGCAGAATTTGCTCCTGGATTTTGTGGTTC
ATTCTTTGGCAATTTTTTAGCTATTGCCATGAATATTTCATTTACATTCATTGATGTTTTAGCGGATGTC
TCCATGAATAATAAACTATTGTCATCTGCATAGGACTGTGCTTCCTGGAAATCTACTGCTCTTTTATTTG
CTAGGTCGGCCTTGTTTCCCGATAAAGCTATTACAATGTTAGGACTTGCTTGCCTCTGAAGTTCTTTAAC
CCAATTTTTTGCTCTTGCAAAGGACTCCTCATTTGTGATATCATATACAACTATGGCTGCTTGTGCTCCT
CTGTAGTACATTGGTGCTAGGCTATGGTATCGTTCTTGACCAGCTGTATCCCATATTTCAAACTTTACTG
TAGTGTCATCAAGACATACAGTTTGGGTTAGAAAAGCAGCCCCAATGGTACTCTCTTGAAATTCATGAAA
TTGGCCTTTCACAAAACGAAGCACTAGGCTTGATTTGCCAACAGCGGACTCTCCCAGAAGTACTAGTTTG
AACTGGCATATTTTATTTCCAGTATTTGGCCCGTTGGGTCTTGTTGCGCCTCGACTAGCCATTTGAGCTC
GAGATCTGAGTCCGGAATTA
